Addgene plasmid #203439: pRetroX-Tight-puro-3xFLAG-RUNX3 R122C
Purpose: Mammalian expression of RUNX4
Depositing lab: Yoshiaki Ito. Depositing organization: National University of Singapore. Publication: RUNX3 inactivates oncogenic MYC through disruption of MYC/MAX complex and subsequent recruitment of GSK3beta-FBXW7 cascade. Oei V, Chuang LSH, Matsuo J, Srivastava S, Teh M, Ito Y. Commun Biol. 2023 Jul 3;6(1):689. doi: 10.1038/s42003-023-05037-0. PubMed 37400551.
Backbone
  Vector backbone: pRetroX-Tight-puro
  Backbone manufacturer: Clontech
  Vector type: Mammalian Expression
Growth in bacteria
  Bacterial resistance: Ampicillin, 100 μg/mL
  Growth temperature: 37°C
  Growth strain: DH5alpha
  Copy number: High Copy
Gene/Insert
  Gene/Insert name: RUNX3
  Species: H. sapiens (human)
  Mutation: R122C
  Entrez Gene: RUNX3 (a.k.a. AML2, CBFA3, PEBP2aC)
  Tag / fusion protein: 3 x FLAG (N terminal on insert)
  Cloning method: Restriction Enzyme; 5′ cloning site Unknown (unknown if destroyed)
  Sequencing primers: 5′ 5' ATC TGA GGC CCT TTC GTC TTC ACT C 3'
Terms and licenses: Academic/Nonprofit Terms; Industry Terms: Not Available to Industry
How to cite: pRetroX-Tight-puro-3xFLAG-RUNX3 R122C was a gift from Yoshiaki Ito (Addgene plasmid # 203439 ; http://n2t.net/addgene:203439 ; RRID:Addgene_203439)
