[The description below was written by a language model from this plasmid's Addgene catalogue record and pLannotate feature annotations shown in this document.]
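Description:
pRetroX-Tight-puro-3xFLAG-RUNX3 R122C is a self-inactivating gammaretroviral (MMLV-derived) vector built on the Clontech pRetroX-Tight-puro backbone for tetracycline/doxycycline-regulated expression of a mutant human RUNX3 in mammalian cells. In bacteria it is maintained as a high-copy plasmid through a ColE1/pUC-type origin and selected with ampicillin via the β-lactamase gene. The 7,861-nt full sequence also shows small pBR322-derived remnants (bom and rop fragments) and an SV40 enhancer/early promoter element in the plasmid backbone, outside the viral region.

The proviral region begins with a hybrid 5′ end in which the CMV enhancer and promoter are fused to a truncated 5′ LTR, driving genomic RNA production in packaging cells. It is followed by a Ψ packaging signal with a truncated gag segment lacking its start codon. The viral region ends in a ΔU3 3′ LTR, so that LTR promoter activity is lost after integration and the internal promoters control expression. The payload is driven by the tight TRE promoter (seven tet operators upstream of a minimal CMV promoter), which is silent unless a Tet transactivator is supplied from a separate construct. It expresses RUNX3, the runt-domain transcription factor that partners with CBFB, carrying the R122C substitution and an N-terminal 3xFLAG tag for detection or immunoprecipitation. Downstream, a mouse PGK promoter drives puromycin N-acetyltransferase for selection of transduced cells.

The catalogue purpose line reads "RUNX4", which appears to be a typographical error, since the insert fields and the annotated coding sequence both identify RUNX3. The associated publication concerns RUNX3-mediated inactivation of oncogenic MYC, which suggests use for inducible expression of this mutant in stable cell lines, although the record does not state the functional effect of R122C.
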