Features (pLannotate 1.2.2; 19 found; start..end, strand, type, name):
    399..1643    -  CDS            RUNX3: RUNX3_HUMAN - Also known as AML2, CBFA3, PEBP2A3. Experimental evidence at protein level: Swiss-Prot protein existence level 1. Forms the heterodimeric complex core-binding factor (CBF) with CBFB. RUNX members modulate the transcription of their target genes through recognizing the core consensus binding sequence 5'- TGTGGT-3', or very rarely, 5'-TGCGGT-3', within their regulatory regions via their runt domain, while CBFB is a non-DNA-binding regulatory subunit that allosterically enhances the sequence-specific DNA-binding capacity of RUNX. The heterodimers bind to the core site of a number of
   1659..1724    -  CDS            3xFLAG: three tandem FLAG® epitope tags, followed by an enterokinase cleavage site
   1747..2061    -  promoter       tight TRE promoter: Tet-responsive promoter PTight, consisting of seven tet operator sequences followed by the minimal CMV promoter
   2097..2513    -  CDS            gag (truncated): truncated Moloney murine leukemia virus (MMLV) gag gene lacking the start codon
   2580..2854    -  misc_feature   MESV Ψ (fragment): packaging signal of murine embryonic stem cell virus
   2976..3151    -  LTR            5' LTR (truncated): truncated long terminal repeat from Moloney murine sarcoma virus
   3152..3355    -  promoter       CMV promoter: human cytomegalovirus (CMV) immediate early promoter
   3356..3735    -  enhancer       CMV enhancer: human cytomegalovirus immediate early enhancer
   3921..4025    +  promoter       AmpR promoter: bla
   4026..4886    +  CDS            AmpR: β-lactamase; bla; confers resistance to ampicillin, carbenicillin, and related antibiotics
   5057..5645    +  rep_origin     ori: high-copy-number ColE1/pMB1/pBR322/pUC origin of replication
   5831..5932    -  misc_feature   bom (fragment): basis of mobility region from pBR322
   5938..6267    -  promoter       SV40 promoter: SV40 enhancer and early promoter
   6284..6322    -  misc_feature   bom (fragment): basis of mobility region from pBR322
   6424..6464    -  CDS            rop (fragment): Rop protein, which maintains plasmids at low copy number; rop
   6533..6958    -  LTR            3' LTR (ΔU3): self-inactivating 3' long terminal repeat (LTR) from Moloney murine leukemia virus
   7000..7072    -  CDS            env (fragment): murine leukemia virus gPr80 envelope polyprotein precursor; env; proteolytically cleaved into gp70SU and p15TM subunits
   7139..7738    -  CDS            PuroR: puromycin N-acetyltransferase; pac from Streptomyces alboniger; confers resistance to puromycin
   7759..385     -  promoter       PGK promoter (across the origin): mouse phosphoglycerate kinase 1 promoter
>Addgene plasmid #203439 | pRetroX-Tight-puro-3xFLAG-RUNX3 R122C | addgene full sequence | sequence record 403675 | Addgene NGS Result
CCCCTGAGCCNNCCCCCGGACCCACCCCTTCCCAGCCTCTGAGCCCAGAAAGCGAAGGAGCAAAGCTGCT
ATTGGCCGCTGCCCCAAAGGCCTACCCGCTTCCATTGCTCAGCGGTGCTGTCCATCTGCACGAGACTAGT
GAGACGTGCTACTTCCATTTGTCACGTCCTGCACGACGCGAGCTGCGGGGCGGGGGGGAACTTCCTGACT
AGGGGAGGAGTAGAAGGTGGCGCGAAGGGGCCACCAAAGAACGGAGCCGGTTGGCGCCTACCGGTGGATG
TGGAATGTGTGCGAGGCCAGAGGCCACTTGTGTAGCGCCAAGTGCCCAGCGGGGCTGCTAAAGCGCATGC
TCCAGACTGCCTTGGGAAAAGCGCCTCCCCTACCCGGTAGAATTCTCAGTAGGGCCGCCACACGGCCTCA
TCCATGCGGCCTGGCGTGCTCAGGGCCGTGGGTGAGTTGCTGTGGCTGCCGTCGGCCTCCACGCCATCAC
TCTGGCCGCCCAGGCTGGGGTTCATGAGGTTGCCGGCGGCGACAGAGGCAGCGCTGCTGGTGCAAGAGGC
CAGCATGCGGGTAGGTGAGCGGTCGCCCCCACTGCTGCTGCCGGCCACCATGGAGAACTGGTAGGAGCCA
GAGGATGTCCCGTAGTAGAGGTGGTAGGGGGACGGGTTGGCCTGGAAGGGCCCGCTCTGGTTCTGCGGGG
CCCCCGGGTAGGGTGGCGGGAGGTAGGTATGGTGGAAGCGGCTGGTGGCCGGCATGCCCGCCACGCTGAG
GCTGCTGATGCTCGTGCCCGAGGGCGTGGCGCTGTAGGGGAAGGCAGCTGACATGGCCCCGGGATAATGC
ATCCTGGGGTCTGGGAAGCGGCTCTCCGTGAGGGTTGGCAGCGTGGGGAAGGAGCGGTCAAACTGGCGGG
GGTCGGAGAACGGATTTAATTCCGAGGTGCCTTGGATTGGGGTCTGGGGCTGGCTGCTGAAGTGGCTTGT
GGTGCTGAGTGAGCCTCGGGGGCTGGGTGTGCTCGGTGTCACCCGCATGCGCAGCCGTTCCAGGTCCCCA
AAGCGGTCAGGGAACGGCTTGGTCTGGTCCTCCAGCTTCTGCCGGTGCCGTCTGGGCTCCCGGGGTCCGT
CCACGGTCACCTTGATGGCTCGGTGGTAGGTCGCCACTTGGGTGGGGTTGGTGAACACAGTGATGGTCAG
GGTGAAACTCTTCCCTCGCCCACTGCGGCCCACGAAGCGAAGGTCGTTGAACCTGGCCACCTGGTTCTTC
ATGACGGCCGAGGCATTGCACAGCTCAGCGGAGTAGTTCTCGTCATTGCCTGCCATCACAGTCACCACCG
TACCATCCGGCACGTCCCCCAATGCCACCACCTTGAAGGCGACGGGCAGCGTCTTGTTGCAGCGCCAGTG
CGAGGGCAGCACGGAGCAGAGGAAGTTGGGGCTGTCGGTGCGCACGAGCTCGCCTGCGTGGTCCGCCAGC
ACGTCCACCATCGAGCGCACCTCGGGCCGGGCGCGCCCTCCGGGCCCCACGGCCGCCTGCGCGCTCAGCG
CGCCGCTGTTCTCGCCCATCTTGCCGCCGCCGCCGCCGCAGGGGAAGGCCGGGGAGGGAGGTGTGAAGCG
GCGGCTGGTGCTTGGGTCTACGGGAATACGCATCGCGGCCGCGGATCCCTTGTCATCGTCATCCTTGTAA
TCGATGTCATGATCTTTATAATCACCGTCATGGTCTTTGTAGTCCATGTCGACAGATCCTTCTCCAGGCG
ATCTGACGGTTCACTAAACGAGCTCTGCTTATATAGGCCTCCCACCGTACACGCCTACCTCGACATACGT
TCTCTATCACTGATAGGGAGTAAACTCGACATACGTTCTCTATCACTGATAGGGATAAACTCGACATACG
TTCTCTATCACTGATAGGGAGTAAACTCGACATACGTTCTCTATCACTGATAGGGAGTAAACTCGACATA
CGTTCTCTATCACTGATAGGGAGTAAACTCGACATCGTTCTCTATCACTGATAGGGAGTAAACTCGACAT
ACGTTCTCTATCACTGATAGGGAGTAAACTCGAGTGAAGACGAAAGGGCCTCAGATCTTCAATTCCGGCG
CCTAGAGAAGGAGTGAGGGCTGGATAAAGGGAGGATCGAGGCGGGGTCGAACGAGGAGGTTCAAGGGGGA
GAGACGGGGCGGATGGAGGAAGAGGAGGCGGAGGCTTAGGGTGTACAAAGGGCTTGACCCAGGGAGGGGG
GTCAAAAGCCAAGGCTTCCCAGGTCACGATGTAGGGGACCTGGTCTGGGTGTCCATGCGGGCCAGGTGAA
AAGACCTTGATCTTAACCTGGGTGATGAGGTCTCGGTTAAAGGTGCCGTCTCGCGGCCATCCGACGTTAA
AGGTTGGCCATTCTGCAGAGCAGAAGGTAACCCAACGTCTCTTCTTGACATCTACCGACTGGTTGTGAGC
GATCCGCTCGACATCTTTCCAGTGACCTAAGGTCAAACTTAAGGGAGTGGTAACAGTCTGGCCCTAATTT
TCAGACAAATACAGAAACACAGTCAGACAGAGACAACACAGAACGATGCTGCAGCGCTGCAGCAGACAAG
ACGCGCGGCTTCGGTTCCAAACCGAAAGCAAAAATTCAGACGGAGGCGGGAACTGTTTTAGGTTCTCGTC
TCCTACCAGAACCACATATCCTGACGGGGTCGGATTCCACATCGACTCCCTTCCTCAGGTCGGGCCACAA
AAACGGCCCCCAAAGTCCCTGGGACGTCTCCCAGGGTTGCGGCCGGGTGTTCAGAACTCGTCAGTTCCAC
CACGGGTCCGCCAGATACAGAGCTAGTTAGCTAACTAGTACAGACGCAGGCGCATAACATCAAACATAGA
CACTAGACAATCGGACAGACACAGATAAGTTGCTGGCCAGCTTACCTCCCGGTGGTGGGTCGGTGGTCCC
TGGGCAGGGGTCTCCAAATCCCGGACGAGCCCCCAAATGAAAGACCCCCGTCGTGGGTAGTCAATCACTC
AGAGGAGACCCTCCCAAGGAACAGCGAGACCACGATTCGGATGCAAACAGCAAGAGGCTTTATTGGGAAT
ACGGGTACCCGGGCGACGCAGTCTATCGGAAGACTGGCGCGCCGAGTGAGGGGTTGTGGGCTCTTTTATT
GAGCTCTGCTTATATAGACCTCCCACCGTACACGCCTACCGCCCATTTGCGTCAATGGGGCGGAGTTGTT
ACGACATTTTGGAAAGTCCCGTTGATTTTGGTGCCAAAACAAACTCCCATTGACGTCAATGGGGTGGAGA
CTTGGAAATCCCCGTGAGTCAAACCGCTATCCACGCCCATTGATGTACTGCCAAAACCGCATCACCATGG
TAATAGCGATGACTAATACGTAGATGTACTGCCAAGTAGGAAAGTCCCATAAGGTCATGTACTGGGCATA
ATGCCAGGCGGGCCATTTACCGTCATTGACGTCAATAGGGGGCGTACTTGGCATATGATACACTTGATGT
ACTGCCAAGTGGGCAGTTTACCGTAAATACTCCACCCATTGACGTCAATGGAAAGTCCCTATTGGCGTTA
CTATGGGAACATACGTCATTATTGACGTCAATGGGCGGGGGTCGTTGGGCGGTCAGCCAGGCGGGCCATT
TACCGTAAGTTATGTAACGCGGAACTCCATATATGGGCTATGAACTAATGACCCCGTAATTGATTACTAT
TAATAACTAGTCAATAATCAATGTCAACATGGCGGTAATGTTGGACATGAGCCAATATAAATGTACATAT
TATGATATGGATACAACGTATGCAATGGCCAAGCTAATTCTTGAAGACGAAAGGGCCTCGTGATACGCCT
ATTTTTATAGGTTAATGTCATGATAATAATGGTTTCTTAGACGTCAGGTGGCACTTTTCGGGGAAATGTG
CGCGGAACCCCTATTTGTTTATTTTTCTAAATACATTCAAATATGTATCCGCTCATGAGACAATAACCCT
GATAAATGCTTCAATAATATTGAAAAAGGAAGAGTATGAGTATTCAACATTTCCGTGTCGCCCTTATTCC
CTTTTTTGCGGCATTTTGCCTTCCTGTTTTTGCTCACCCAGAAACGCTGGTGAAAGTAAAAGATGCTGAA
GATCAGTTGGGTGCACGAGTGGGTTACATCGAACTGGATCTCAACAGCGGTAAGATCCTTGAGAGTTTTC
GCCCCGAAGAACGTTTTCCAATGATGAGCACTTTTAAAGTTCTGCTATGTGGCGCGGTATTATCCCGTGT
TGACGCCGGGCAAGAGCAACTCGGTCGCCGCATACACTATTCTCAGAATGACTTGGTTGAGTACTCACCA
GTCACAGAAAAGCATCTTACGGATGGCATGACAGTAAGAGAATTATGCAGTGCTGCCATAACCATGAGTG
ATAACACTGCGGCCAACTTACTTCTGACAACGATCGGAGGACCGAAGGAGCTAACCGCTTTTTTGCACAA
CATGGGGGATCATGTAACTCGCCTTGATCGTTGGGAACCGGAGCTGAATGAAGCCATACCAAACGACGAG
CGTGACACCACGATGCCTGCAGCAATGGCAACAACGTTGCGCAAACTATTAACTGGCGAACTACTTACTC
TAGCTTCCCGGCAACAATTAATAGACTGGATGGAGGCGGATAAAGTTGCAGGACCACTTCTGCGCTCGGC
CCTTCCGGCTGGCTGGTTTATTGCTGATAAATCTGGAGCCGGTGAGCGTGGGTCTCGCGGTATCATTGCA
GCACTGGGGCCAGATGGTAAGCCCTCCCGTATCGTAGTTATCTACACGACGGGGAGTCAGGCAACTATGG
ATGAACGAAATAGACAGATCGCTGAGATAGGTGCCTCACTGATTAAGCATTGGTAACTGTCAGACCAAGT
TTACTCATATATACTTTAGATTGATTTAAAACTTCATTTTTAATTTAAAAGGATCTAGGTGAAGATCCTT
TTTGATAATCTCATGACCAAAATCCCTTAACGTGAGTTTTCGTTCCACTGAGCGTCAGACCCCGTAGAAA
AGATCAAAGGATCTTCTTGAGATCCTTTTTTTCTGCGCGTAATCTGCTGCTTGCAAACAAAAAAACCACC
GCTACCAGCGGTGGTTTGTTTGCCGGATCAAGAGCTACCAACTCTTTTTCCGAAGGTAACTGGCTTCAGC
AGAGCGCAGATACCAAATACTGTCCTTCTAGTGTAGCCGTAGTTAGGCCACCACTTCAAGAACTCTGTAG
CACCGCCTACATACCTCGCTCTGCTAATCCTGTTACCAGTGGCTGCTGCCAGTGGCGATAAGTCGTGTCT
TACCGGGTTGGACTCAAGACGATAGTTACCGGATAAGGCGCAGCGGTCGGGCTGAACGGGGGGTTCGTGC
ACACAGCCCAGCTTGGAGCGAACGACCTACACCGAACTGAGATACCTACAGCGTGAGCTATGAGAAAGCG
CCACGCTTCCCGAAGGGAGAAAGGCGGACAGGTATCCGGTAAGCGGCAGGGTCGGAACAGGAGAGCGCAC
GAGGGAGCTTCCAGGGGGAAACGCCTGGTATCTTTATAGTCCTGTCGGGTTTCGCCACCTCTGACTTGAG
CGTCGATTTTTGTGATGCTCGTCAGGGGGGCGGAGCCTATGGAAAAACGCCAGCAACGCGGCCTTTTTAC
GGTTCCTGGCCTTTTGCTGGCCTTTTGCTCACATGTTCTTTCCTGCGTTATCCCCTGATTCTGTGGATAA
CCGTATTACCGCCTTTGAGTGAGCTGATACCGCTCGCCGCAGCCGAACGACCGAGCGCAGCGAGTCAGTG
AGCGAGGAAGCGGAAGAGCGCCTGATGCGGTATTTTCTCCTTACGCATCTGTGCGGTATTTCACACCGCA
TATGGTGCACTCTCAGTACAATCTGCTCTGATGCCGCATAGTTAAGCCAGTAAGCTTTTTGCAAAAGCCT
AGGCCTCCAAAAAAGCCTCCTCACTACTTCTGGAATAGCTCAGAGGCCGAGGCGGCCTCGGCCTCTGCAT
AAATAAAAAAAATTAGTCAGCCATGGGGCGGAGAATGGGCGGAACTGGGCGGAGTTAGGGGCGGGATGGG
CGGAGTTAGGGGCGGGACTATGGTTGCTGACTAATTGAGATGCATGCTTTGCATACTTCTGCCTGCTGGG
GAGCCTGGGGACTTTCCACACCTGGTTGCTGACTAATTGAGATGCATGCTTTGCATACTTCTGCCTGCTG
GGGAGCCTGGGGACTTTCCACACCCTAACTGACACACATTCCACAGCCGGATCTACACTCCGCTATCGCT
ACGTGACTGGGTCATGGCTGCGCCCCGACACCCGCCAACACCCGCTGACGCGCCCTGACGGGCTTGTCTG
CTCCCGGCATCCGCTTACAGACAAGCTGTGACCGTCTCCGGGAGCTGCATGTGTCAGAGGTTTTCACCGT
CATCACCGAAACGCGCGAGGCAGCCAGCTTACCTCCCGGTGGTGGGTCGGTGGTCCCTGGGCAGGGGTCT
CCCGATCCCGGACGAGCCCCCAAATGAAAGACCCCCGCTGACGGGTAGTCAATCACTCAGAGGAGACCCT
CCCAAGGAACAGCGAGACCACAAGTCGGATGCAACTGCAAGAGGGTTTATTGGATACACGGGTACCCGGG
CGACTCAGTCAATCGGAGGACTGGCGCCCCGAGTGAGGGGTTGTGGGCTCTTTTATTGAGCTCGGGGAGC
AGAAGCGCGCGAACAGAAGCGAGAAGCGAACTGATTGGTTAGTTCAAATAAGGCACAGGGTCATTTCAGG
TCCTTGGGGCACCCTGGAAACATCTGATGGTTCTCTAGGGTCGACCCTGTTCCATCTGTTCCTGACCTTG
ATCTGAACTTCTCTATTCTCAGTTATGTATTTTTCCATGCCTTGCAAAATGGCGTTACTTAAGCTAGCTT
GCCAAACCTACAGGTGGGGTCTTTCATTCCCCCCTTTTTCTGGAGACTAAATAAAATCTTTTATTTTATC
TATGGCTCGTACTCTATAGGCTTCAGCTGGTGATATTGTTGAGTCAAAACTAGAGCCTGGACCACTGATA
TCTCGAGACGCCGATGCATGGGGTCGTGCGCTCCTTTCGGTCGGGCGCTGCGGGTCGTGGGGCGGGCGTC
AGGCACCGGGCTTGCGGGTCATGCACCAGGTGCGCGGTCCTTCGGGCACCTCGACGTCGGCGGTGACGGT
GAAGCCGAGCCGCTCGTAGAAGGGGAGGTTGCGGGGCGCGGAGGTCTCCAGGAAGGCGGGCACCCCGGCG
CGCTCGGCCGCCTCCACTCCGGGGAGCACGACGGCGCTGCCCAGACCCTTGCCCTGGTGGTCGGGCGAGA
CGCCGACGGTGGCCAGGAACCACGCGGGCTCCTTGGGCCGGTGCGGCGCCAGGAGGCCTTCCATCTGTTG
CTGCGCGGCCAGCCGGGAACCGCTCAACTCGGCCATGCGCGGGCCGATCTCGGCGAACACCGCCCCCGCT
TCGACGCTCTCCGGCGTGGTCCAGACCGCCACCGCGGCGCCGTCGTCCGCGACCCACACCTTGCCGATGT
CGAGCCCGACGCGCGTGAGGAAGAGTTCTTGCAGCTCGGTGACCCGCTCGATGTGGCGGTCCGGATCGAC
GGTGTGGCGCGTGGCGGGGTAGTCGGCGAACGCGGCGGCGAGGGTGCGTACGGCCCTGGGGACGTCGTCG
CGGGTGGCGAGGCGCACCGTGGGCTTGTACTCGGTCATGGTAAGCTTGGGCTGCAGGTCGAAAGGCCCGG
AGATGAGGAAGAGGAGAACAGCGCGGCAGACGTGCGCTTTTGAAGCGTGCAGAATGCCGGGCCTCCGGAG
GACCTTCGGGCGCCCGCCCCG
